>Addgene plasmid #210353 | SGTA-2Strep | addgene full sequence | sequence record 417522 | Addgene NGS Result
CGACGGATCGGGAGATCTCCCGATCCCCTATGGTGCACTCTCAGTACAATCTGCTCTGATGCCGCATAGT
TAAGCCAGTATCTGCTCCCTGCTTGTGTGTTGGAGGTCGCTGAGTAGTGCGCGAGCAAAATTTAAGCTAC
AACAAGGCAAGGCTTGACCGACAATTGCATGAAGAATCTGCTTAGGGTTAGGCGTTTTGCGCTGCTTCGC
GATGTACGGGCCAGATATACGCGTTGACATTGATTATTGACTAGTTATTAATAGTAATCAATTACGGGGT
CATTAGTTCATAGCCCATATATGGAGTTCCGCGTTACATAACTTACGGTAAATGGCCCGCCTGGCTGACC
GCCCAACGACCCCCGCCCATTGACGTCAATAATGACGTATGTTCCCATAGTAACGCCAATAGGGACTTTC
CATTGACGTCAATGGGTGGAGTATTTACGGTAAACTGCCCACTTGGCAGTACATCAAGTGTATCATATGC
CAAGTACGCCCCCTATTGACGTCAATGACGGTAAATGGCCCGCCTGGCATTATGCCCAGTACATGACCTT
ATGGGACTTTCCTACTTGGCAGTACATCTACGTATTAGTCATCGCTATTACCATGGTGATGCGGTTTTGG
CAGTACATCAATGGGCGTGGATAGCGGTTTGACTCACGGGGATTTCCAAGTCTCCACCCCATTGACGTCA
ATGGGAGTTTGTTTTGGCACCAAAATCAACGGGACTTTCCAAAATGTCGTAACAACTCCGCCCCATTGAC
GCAAATGGGCGGTAGGCGTGTACGGTGGGAGGTCTATATAAGCAGAGCTCTCTGGCTAACTAGAGAACCC
ACTGCTTACTGGCTTATCGAAATTAATACGACTCACTATAGGGAGACCCAAGCTTGGTACCGAGCTCGGA
TCCATGGACAACAAGAAGCGCCTGGCCTACGCCATCATCCAGTTCCTGCATGACCAGCTCCGGCACGGGG
GCCTCTCGTCCGATGCTCAGGAGAGCTTGGAAGTCGCCATCCAGTGCCTGGAGACTGCGTTTGGGGTGAC
GGTAGAAGACAGTGACCTTGCGCTCCCTCAGACTCTGCCGGAGATATTTGAAGCGGCTGCCACGGGCAAG
GAGATGCCGCAGGACCTGAGGAGCCCCGCGCGAACCCCGCCTTCCGAGGAGGACTCAGCAGAGGCAGAGC
GCCTCAAAACCGAAGGAAACGAGCAGATGAAAGTGGAAAACTTTGAAGCTGCCGTGCATTTCTACGGAAA
AGCCATCGAGCTCAACCCAGCCAACGCCGTCTATTTCTGCAACAGAGCCGCAGCCTACAGCAAACTCGGC
AACTACGCAGGCGCGGTGCAGGACTGTGAGCGGGCCATCTGCATTGACCCGGCCTACAGCAAGGCCTACG
GCAGGATGGGCCTGGCGCTCTCCAGCCTCAACAAGCACGTGGAGGCCGTGGCTTACTACAAGAAGGCTCT
GGAGCTGGACCCCGACAACGAGACATACAAGTCCAACCTCAAGATAGCGGAGCTGAAGCTGCGGGAGGCC
CCCAGCCCCACGGGAGGCGTGGGCAGCTTCGACATCGCCGGCCTGCTGAACAACCCTGGCTTCATGAGCA
TGGCTTCGAACCTAATGAACAATCCCCAGATTCAGCAGCTCATGTCCGGCATGATTTCGGGTGGCAACAA
CCCCTTGGGAACTCCCGGCACCAGCCCCTCGCAGAACGACCTGGCCAGCCTCATCCAGGCGGGCCAGCAG
TTTGCCCAGCAGATGCAGCAGCAGAACCCAGAGTTGATAGAGCAGCTCAGGAGCCAGATCCGGAGTCGGA
CGCCCAGCGCCAGCAACGACGACCAGCAGGAGGAATTCGCCGCCACCATGGCGGCCGCCAGCTGGAGCCA
CCCTCAGTTCGAGAAGGGAGGAGGAAGCGGCGGAGGCAGCGGAGGAGGAAGCTGGAGCCACCCGCAGTTC
GAGAAATGACTCGAGCATGCATCTAGAGGCTGGAGCCACCCGCAGTTCGAGAAATGACTCGAGCATGCAT
CTAGAGGGCCCTATTCTATAGTGTCACCTAAATGCTAGAGCTCGCTGATCAGCCTCGACTGTGCCTTCTA
GTTGCCAGCCATCTGTTGTTTGCCCCTCCCCCGTGCCTTCCTTGACCCTGGAAGGTGCCACTCCCACTGT
CCTTTCCTAATAAAATGAGGAAATTGCATCGCATTGTCTGAGTAGGTGTCATTCTATTCTGGGGGGTGGG
GTGGGGCAGGACAGCAAGGGGGAGGATTGGGAAGACAATAGCAGGCATGCTGGGGATGCGGTGGGCTCTA
TGGCTTCTGAGGCGGAAAGAACCAGCTGGGGCTCTAGGGGGTATCCCC
[124 nt withheld, positions 2359-2482]
C
[91 nt withheld, positions 2484-2574]
A
[49 nt withheld, positions 2576-2624]
CCTTTGACGTTGGAGTCCACGTTCTTT
[37 nt withheld, positions 2652-2688]
ACCCTATCTCGGTCTATTCTTTTGATTTATAAGGGATTTTGCCGATTTCGGCCTATTGGTTAAAAAATGA
GCTGATTTAACAAAAATTTAACGCGAATTAATTCTGTGGAATGTGTGTCAGTTAGGGTGTGGAAAGTCCC
CAGGCTCCCCAGCAGGCAGAAGTATGCAAAGCATGCATCTCAATTAGTCAGCAACCAGGTGTGGAAAGTC
CCCAGGCTCCCCAGCAGGCAGAAGTATGCAAAGCATGCATCTCAATTAGTCAGCAACCATAGTCCCGCCC
CTAACTCCGCCCATCCCGCCCCTAACTCCGCCCAGTTCCGCCCATTCTCCGCCCCATGGCTGACTAATTT
TTTTTATTTATGCAGAGGCCGAGGCCGCCTCTGCCTCTGAGCTATTCCAGAAGTAGTGAGGAGGCTTTTT
TGGAGGCCTAGGCTTTTGCAAAAAGCTCCCGGGAGCTTGTATATCCATTTTCGGATCTGATCAAGAGACA
GGATGAGGATCGTTTCGCATGATTGAACAAGATGGATTGCACGCAGGTTCTCCGGCCGCTTGGGTGGAGA
GGCTATTCGGCTATGACTGGGCACAACAGACAATCGGCTGCTCTGATGCCGCCGTGTTCCGGCTGTCAGC
GCAGGGGCGCCCGGTTCTTTTTGTCAAGACCGACCTGTCCGGTGCCCTGAATGAACTGCAGGACGAGGCA
GCGCGGCTATCGTGGCTGGCCACGACGGGCGTTCCTTGCGCAGCTGTGCTCGACGTTGTCACTGAAGCGG
GAAGGGACTGGCTGCTATTGGGCGAAGTGCCGGGGCAGGATCTCCTGTCATCTCACCTTGCTCCTGCCGA
GAAAGTATCCATCATGGCTGATGCAATGCGGCGGCTGCATACGCTTGATCCGGCTACCTGCCCATTCGAC
CACCAAGCGAAACATCGCATCGAGCGAGCACGTACTCGGATGGAAGCCGGTCTTGTCGATCAGGATGATC
TGGACGAAGAGCATCAGGGGCTCGCGCCAGCCGAACTGTTCGCCAGGCTCAAGGCGCGCATGCCCGACGG
CGAGGATCTCGTCGTGACCCATGGCGATGCCTGCTTGCCGAATATCATGGTGGAAAATGGCCGCTTTTCT
GGATTCATCGACTGTGGCCGGCTGGGTGTGGCGGACCGCTATCAGGACATAGCGTTGGCTACCCGTGATA
TTGCTGAAGAGCTTGGCGGCGAATGGGCTGACCGCTTCCTCGTGCTTTACGGTATCGCCGCTCCCGATTC
GCAGCGCATCGCCTTCTATCGCCTTCTTGACGAGTTCTTCTGAGCGGGACTCTGGGGTTCGAAATGACCG
ACCAAGCGACGCCCAACCTGCCATCACGAGATTTCGATTCCACCGCCGCCTTCTATGAAAGGTTGGGCTT
CGGAATCGTTTTCCGGGACGCCGGCTGGATGATCCTCCAGCGCGGGGATCTCATGCTGGAGTTCTTCGCC
CACCCCAACTTGTTTATTGCAGCTTATAATGGTTACAAATAAAGCAATAGCATCACAAATTTCACAAATA
AAGCATTTTTTTCACTGCATTCTAGTTGTGGTTTGTCCAAACTCATCAATGTATCTTATCATGTCTGTAT
ACCGTCGACCTCTAGCTAGAGCTTGGCGTAATCATGGTCATAGCTGTTTCCTGTGTGAAATTGTTATCCG
CTCACAATTCCACACAACATACGAGCCGGAAGCATAAAGTGTAAAGCCTGGGGTGCCTAATGAGTGAGCT
AACTCACATTAATTGCGTTGCGCTCACTGCCCGCTTTCCAGTCGGGAAACCTGTCGTGCCAGCTGCATTA
ATGAATCGGCCAACGCGCGGGGAGAGGCGGTTTGCGTATTGGGCGCTCTTCCGCTTCCTCGCTCACTGAC
TCGCTGCGCTCGGTCGTTCGGCTGCGGCGAGCGGTATCAGCTCACTCAAAGGCGGTAATACGGTTATCCA
CAGAATCAGGGGATAACGCAGGAAAGAACATGTGAGCAAAAGGCCAGCAAAAGGCCAGGAACCGTAAAAA
GGCCGCGTTGCTGGCGTTTTTCCATAGGCTCCGCCCCCCTGACGAGCATCACAAAAATCGACGCTCAAGT
CAGAGGTGGCGAAACCCGACAGGACTATAAAGATACCAGGCGTTTCCCCCTGGAAGCTCCCTCGTGCGCT
CTCCTGTTCCGACCCTGCCGCTTACCGGATACCTGTCCGCCTTTCTCCCTTCGGGAAGCGTGGCGCTTTC
TCATAGCTCACGCTGTAGGTATCTCAGTTCGGTGTAGGTCGTTCGCTCCAAGCTGGGCTGTGTGCACGAA
CCCCCCGTTCAGCCCGACCGCTGCGCCTTATCCGGTAACTATCGTCTTGAGTCCAACCCGGTAAGACACG
ACTTATCGCCACTGGCAGCAGCCACTGGTAACAGGATTAGCAGAGCGAGGTATGTAGGCGGTGCTACAGA
GTTCTTGAAGTGGTGGCCTAACTACGGCTACACTAGAAGAACAGTATTTGGTATCTGCGCTCTGCTGAAG
CCAGTTACCTTCGGAAAAAGAGTTGGTAGCTCTTGATCCGGCAAACAAACCACCGCTGGTAGCGGTGGTT
TTTTTGTTTGCAAGCAGCAGATTACGCGCAGAAAAAAAGGATCTCAAGAAGATCCTTTGATCTTTTCTAC
GGGGTCTGACGCTCAGTGGAACGAAAACTCACGTTAAGGGATTTTGGTCATGAGATTATCAAAAAGGATC
TTCACCTAGATCCTTTTAAATTAAAAATGAAGTTTTAAATCAATCTAAAGTATATATGAGTAAACTTGGT
CTGACAGTTACCAATGCTTAATCAGTGAGGCACCTATCTCAGCGATCTGTCTATTTCGTTCATCCATAGT
TGCCTGACTCCCCGTCGTGTAGATAACTACGATACGGGAGGGCTTACCATCTGGCCCCAGTGCTGCAATG
ATACCGCGAGACCCACGCTCACCGGCTCCAGATTTATCAGCAATAAACCAGCCAGCCGGAAGGGCCGAGC
GCAGAAGTGGTCCTGCAACTTTATCCGCCTCCATCCAGTCTATTAATTGTTGCCGGGAAGCTAGAGTAAG
TAGTTCGCCAGTTAATAGTTTGCGCAACGTTGTTGCCATTGCTACAGGCATCGTGGTGTCACGCTCGTCG
TTTGGTATGGCTTCATTCAGCTCCGGTTCCCAACGATCAAGGCGAGTTACATGATCCCCCATGTTGTGCA
AAAAAGCGGTTAGCTCCTTCGGTCCTCCGATCGTTGTCAGAAGTAAGTTGGCCGCAGTGTTATCACTCAT
GGTTATGGCAGCACTGCATAATTCTCTTACTGTCATGCCATCCGTAAGATGCTTTTCTGTGACTGGTGAG
TACTCAACCAAGTCATTCTGAGAATAGTGTATGCGGCGACCGAGTTGCTCTTGCCCGGCGTCAATACGGG
ATAATACCGCGCCACATAGCAGAACTTTAAAAGTGCTCATCATTGGAAAACGTTCTTCGGGGCGAAAACT
CTCAAGGATCTTACCGCTGTTGAGATCCAGTTCGATGTAACCCACTCGTGCACCCAACTGATCTTCAGCA
TCTTTTACTTTCACCAGCGTTTCTGGGTGAGCAAAAACAGGAAGGCAAAATGCCGCAAAAAAGGGAATAA
GGGCGACACGGAAATGTTGAATACTCATACTCTTCCTTTTTCAATATTATTGAAGCATTTATCAGGGTTA
TTGTCTCATGAGCGGATACATATTTGAATGTATTTAGAAAAATAAACAAATAGGGGTTCCGCGCACATTT
CCCCGAAAAGTGCCACCTGACGT
Features (pLannotate 1.2.2; 23 found; start..end, strand, type, name):
     29..81      -  misc_feature   bom (fragment): basis of mobility region from pBR322
    236..615     +  enhancer       CMV enhancer: human cytomegalovirus immediate early enhancer
    616..819     +  promoter       CMV promoter: human cytomegalovirus (CMV) immediate early promoter
    815..848     +  LTR            5' LTR (truncated) (fragment): truncated 5' long terminal repeat (LTR) from HIV-1
    864..882     +  promoter       T7 promoter: promoter for bacteriophage T7 RNA polymerase
    914..1852    +  CDS            SGTA: SGTA_HUMAN - Also known as SGT, SGT1. Experimental evidence at protein level: Swiss-Prot protein existence level 1. (Microbial infection) In case of infection by polyomavirus, involved in the virus endoplasmic reticulum membrane penetration and infection via interaction with DNAJB12, DNAJB14 and HSPA8/Hsc70 (PubMed:24675744). From Homo sapiens (Human).
   1943..1962    +  CDS            Strep-Tag II (fragment): peptide that binds Strep-Tactin®, an engineered form of streptavidin
   1991..2010    +  CDS            Strep-Tag II (fragment): peptide that binds Strep-Tactin®, an engineered form of streptavidin
   2045..2063    -  promoter       SP6 promoter: promoter for bacteriophage SP6 RNA polymerase
   2089..2313    +  polyA_signal   bGH poly(A) signal: bovine growth hormone polyadenylation signal
   2317..2338    +  promoter       SV40 promoter (fragment): SV40 enhancer and early promoter
   2359..2787    +  rep_origin     f1 ori (sequence partly withheld): f1 bacteriophage origin of replication; arrow indicates direction of (+) strand synthesis
   2801..3130    +  promoter       SV40 promoter: SV40 enhancer and early promoter
   3197..3988    +  CDS            neo: KKA2_KLEPN - Also known as kan, nptII. Experimental evidence at protein level: Swiss-Prot protein existence level 1. Resistance to kanamycin, neomycin, paromomycin, ribostamycin, butirosin and gentamicin B. From Klebsiella pneumoniae.
   4012..4170    +  CDS            ble (fragment): BLE_KLEPN - Experimental evidence at protein level: Swiss-Prot protein existence level 1. Binding protein with a strong affinity to the bleomycin family of antibiotics. Binds to CL990; an antimitotic-antibiotic compound. From Klebsiella pneumoniae.
   4165..4286    +  polyA_signal   SV40 poly(A) signal: SV40 polyadenylation signal
   4359..4375    -  protein_bind   lac operator: The lac repressor binds to the lac operator to inhibit transcription in E. coli. This inhibition can be relieved by adding lactose or isopropyl-β-D-thiogalactopyranoside (IPTG). lac repressor encoded by lacI
   4383..4413    -  promoter       lac promoter: promoter for the E. coli lac operon
   4428..4449    -  protein_bind   CAP binding site: CAP binding activates transcription in the presence of cAMP. E. coli catabolite activator protein
   4462..4554    -  CDS            lacI (fragment): lac repressor; lacI; The lac repressor binds to the lac operator to inhibit transcription in E. coli. This inhibition can be relieved by adding lactose or isopropyl-β-D-thiogalactopyranoside (IPTG).
   4737..5325    -  rep_origin     ori: high-copy-number ColE1/pMB1/pBR322/pUC origin of replication
   5496..6356    -  CDS            AmpR: β-lactamase; bla; confers resistance to ampicillin, carbenicillin, and related antibiotics
   6357..6461    -  promoter       AmpR promoter: bla
