[The description below was written by a language model from this plasmid's Addgene catalogue record and pLannotate feature annotations shown in this document.]
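Description:
SGTA-2Strep is a mammalian expression plasmid built on the pcDNA3.1 backbone that produces human SGTA (small glutamine-rich tetratricopeptide repeat co-chaperone alpha) carrying a C-terminal tandem Strep-tag. The 939 bp SGTA coding sequence sits downstream of the human cytomegalovirus immediate-early enhancer and promoter, which drive strong constitutive transcription in most mammalian cell lines. It is followed by two copies of Strep-Tag II separated by a short spacer, and the transcript is terminated by the bovine growth hormone polyadenylation signal. T7 and SP6 phage promoters flank the cloning region, as is standard for this backbone. The insert was introduced by ligation-independent cloning, and part of the plasmid derives from a commercial cDNA clone.

In E. coli the plasmid is maintained at high copy from a ColE1/pUC-type origin and selected with ampicillin through the β-lactamase gene. An f1 origin is also present. For mammalian cells, an SV40 early promoter drives the neomycin phosphotransferase gene with an SV40 poly(A) signal, allowing G418 selection of stable transfectants. The short annotated HIV-1 LTR, ble, lacI and bom fragments are most likely backbone remnants or annotation artefacts rather than functional elements. The sequenced record is 6,491 nt, slightly longer than the 6,339 bp listed in the catalogue entry.

The double Strep tag binds Strep-Tactin and allows gentle, one-step affinity purification of SGTA and its associated proteins, so the construct is suited to pull-down and interaction studies. It was deposited with work on host factors that bind SARS-CoV-2 NSP3, but the record does not state the specific role SGTA-2Strep played in that work.
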