Addgene plasmid #210353: SGTA-2Strep
Purpose: Expresses SGTA fused with 2Strep in mammalian cells
Depositing lab: Michele Pagano. Depositing organization: NYU Grossman School of Medicine. Publication: The REEP5/TRAM1 complex binds SARS-CoV-2 NSP3 and promotes virus replication. Li J, Gui Q, Liang FX, Sall J, Zhang Q, Duan Y, Dhabaria A, Askenazi M, Ueberheide B, Stapleford KA, Pagano M. J Virol. 2023 Sep 28:e0050723. doi: 10.1128/jvi.00507-23. PubMed 37768083.
Backbone
  Vector backbone: PcDNA3.1
  Backbone size w/o insert (bp): 5400
  Total vector size (bp): 6339
  Vector type: Mammalian Expression
  Selectable markers: Neomycin (select with G418)
Growth in bacteria
  Bacterial resistance: Ampicillin, 100 μg/mL
  Growth temperature: 37°C
  Growth strain: DH5alpha
  Copy number: High Copy
Gene/Insert
  Gene/Insert name: SGTA
  Species: H. sapiens (human)
  Insert size (bp): 939
  GenBank ID: NM_003021.4
  Entrez Gene: SGTA (a.k.a. SGT, SGT1, Vpu, alphaSGT, hSGT)
  Tag / fusion protein: 2Strep (C terminal on insert)
  Cloning method: Ligation Independent Cloning
  Sequencing primers: 5′ CMV-F; 3′ BGHR
Resource information
  A portion of this plasmid was derived from a plasmid made by: Horizon Discovery MHS6278-202825921
Terms and licenses: Academic/Nonprofit Terms; Industry Terms: Not Available to Industry
How to cite: SGTA-2Strep was a gift from Michele Pagano (Addgene plasmid # 210353 ; http://n2t.net/addgene:210353 ; RRID:Addgene_210353)
